>Addgene plasmid #22548 | Flag-HA-JOSD2 | addgene full sequence | sequence record 313761 | Addgene NGS Result
GGCCAGACTGTTACCACTCCCTTAAGTTTGACCTTAGGTCACTGGAAAGATGTCGAGCGGATCGCTCACA
ACCAGTCGGTAGATGTCAAGAAGAGACGTTGGGTTACCTTCTGCTCTGCAGAATGGCCAACCTTTAACGT
CGGATGGCCGCGAGACGGCACCTTTAACCGAGACCTCATCACCCAGGTTAAGATCAAGGTCTTTTCACCT
GGCCCGCATGGACACCCAGACCAGGTCCCCTACATCGTGACCTGGGAAGCCTTGGCTTTTGACCCCCCTC
CCTGGGTCAAGCCCTTTGTACACCCTAAGCCTCCGCCTCCTCTTCCTCCATCCGCCCCGTCTCTCCCCCT
TGAACCTCCTCGTTCGACCCCGCCTCGATCCTCCCTTTATCCAGCCCTCACTCCTTCTCTAGGCGCCGGA
ATTAGATCTGCCACCATGGACTACAAGGATGACGATGACAAGCTCGATGGAGGATACCCATACGATGTTC
CAGATTACGCTGCTCGAGGTTATCAAACAAGTTTGTACAAAAAAGTTGGCATGTCCCAGGCCCCGGGAGC
ACAGCCGAGCCCACCCACCGTGTACCACGAACGGCAGCGCCTGGAGCTGTGTGCTGTCCACGCCCTCAAC
AACGTTCTGCAGCAGCAGCTCTTTAGCCAGGAGGCTGCCGATGAGATCTGCAAGAGGTTGGCCCCAGACT
CCCGGCTGAACCCTCATCGCAGCCTCCTGGGCACCGGCAACTATGATGTCAATGTGATCATGGCCGCTCT
GCAGGGGCTGGGCCTGGCCGCCGTGTGGTGGGACAGGAGGAGGCCCCTGTCCCAGCTGGCCCTGCCCCAG
GTACTGGGGCTGATCCTGAACCTGCCCTCGCCCGTGTCGCTGGGGCTGCTGTCACTGCCGCTGCGCCGGC
GGCACTGGGTGGCCCTGCGCCAGGTGGACGGTGTCTACTACAACCTGGACTCCAAGCTGCGGGCGCCCGA
GGCCCTGGGGGATGAGGACGGAGTCAGGGCCTTCCTGGCGGCTGCGCTGGCCCAGGGCCTGTGCGAGGTG
CTGCTGGTAGTGACCAAGGAGGTGGAGGAGAAGGGCAGCTGGCTGCGGACAGACTGATACCCAACTTTCT
TGTACAAAGTGGTTCGATAACGAATTCCGCCCCCCCCCCCTAACGTTACTGGCCGAAGCCGCTTGGAATA
AGGCCGGTGTGCGTTTGTCTATATGTTATTTTCCACCATATTGCCGTCTTTTGGCAATGTGAGGGCCCGG
AAACCTGGCCCTGTCTTCTTGACGAGCATTCCTAGGGGTCTTTCCCCTCTCGCCAAAGGAATGCAAGGTC
TGTTGAATGTCGTGAAGGAAGCAGTTCCTCTGGAAGCTTCTTGAAGACAAACAACGTCTGTAGCGACCCT
TTGCAGGCAGCGGAACCCCCCACCTGGCGACAGGTGCCTCTGCGGCCAAAAGCCACGTGTATAAGATACA
CCTGCAAAGGCGGCACAACCCCAGTGCCACGTTGTGAGTTGGATAGTTGTGGAAAGAGTCAAATGGCTCT
CCTCAAGCGTATTCAACAAGGGGCTGAAGGATGCCCAGAAGGTACCCCATTGTATGGGATCTGATCTGGG
GCCTCGGTGCACATGCTTTACATGTGTTTAGTCGAGGTTAAAAAAACGTCTAGGCCCCCCGAACCACGGG
GACGTGGTTTTCCTTTGAAAAACACGATGATAATATGGCCACAACCATGACCGAGTACAAGCCCACGGTG
CGCCTCGCCACCCGCGACGACGTCCCCAGGGCCGTACGCACCCTCGCCGCCGCGTTCGCCGACTACCCCG
CCACGCGCCACACCGTCGATCCGGACCGCCACATCGAGCGGGTCACCGAGCTGCAAGAACTCTTCCTCAC
GCGCGTCGGGCTCGACATCGGCAAGGTGTGGGTCGCGGACGACGGCGCCGCGGTGGCGGTCTGGACCACG
CCGGAGAGCGTCGAAGCGGGGGCGGTGTTCGCCGAGATCGGCCCGCGCATGGCCGAGTTGAGCGGTTCCC
GGCTGGCCGCGCAGCAACAGATGGAAGGCCTCCTGGCGCCGCACCGGCCCAAGGAGCCCGCGTGGTTCCT
GGCCACCGTCGGCGTCTCGCCCGACCACCAGGGCAAGGGTCTGGGCAGCGCCGTCGTGCTCCCCGGAGTG
GAGGCGGCCGAGCGCGCCGGGGTGCCCGCCTTCCTGGAGACCTCCGCGCCCCGCAACCTCCCCTTCTACG
AGCGGCTCGGCTTCACCGTCACCGCCGACGTCGAGGTGCCCGAAGGACCGCGCACCTGGTGCATGACCCG
CAAGCCCGGTGCCTGATGCATCGATGTCGACCTGCAGCCAAGCTTATCGATAAAATAAAAGATTTTATTT
AGTCTCCAGAAAAAGGGGGGAATGAAAGACCCCACCTGTAGGTTTGGCAAGCTAGCTTAAGTAACGCCAT
TTTGCAAGGCATGGAAAATACATAACTGAGAATAGAGAAGTTCAGATCAAGGTTAGGAACAGAGAGACAG
CAGAATATGGGCCAAACAGGATATCTGTGGTAAGCAGTTCCTGCCCCGGCTCAGGGCCAAGAACAGATGG
TCCCCAGATGCGGTCCCGCCCTCAGCAGTTTCTAGAGAACCATCAGATGTTTCCAGGGTGCCCCAAGGAC
CTGAAATGACCCTGTGCCTTATTTGAACTAACCAATCAGTTCGCTTCTCGCTTCTGTTCGCGCGCTTCTG
CTCCCCGAGCTCAATAAAAGAGCCCACAACCCCTCACTCGGCGCGCCAGTCCTCCGATAGACTGCGTCGC
CCGGGTACCCGTGTATCCAATAAACCCTCTTGCAGTTGCATCCGACTTGTGGTCTCGCTGTTCCTTGGGA
GGGTCTCCTCTGAGTGATTGACTACCCGTCAGCGGGGGTCTTTCATGGGTAACAGTTTCTTGAAGTTGGA
GAACAACATTCTGAGGGTAGGAGTCGAATATTAAGTAATCCTGACTCAATTAGCCACTGTTTTGAATCCA
CATACTCCAATACTCCTGAAATAGTTCATTATGGACAGCGCAGAAAGAGCTGGGGAGAATTGTGAAATTG
TTATCCGCTCACAATTCCACACAACATACGAGCCGGAAGCATAAAGTGTAAAGCCTGGGGTGCCTAATGA
GTGAGCTAACTCACATTAATTGCGTTGCGCTCACTGCCCGCTTTCCAGTCGGGAAACCTGTCGTGCCAGC
TGCATTAATGAATCGGCCAACGCGCGGGGAGAGGCGGTTTGCGTATTGGGCGCTCTTCCGCTTCCTCGCT
CACTGACTCGCTGCGCTCGGTCGTTCGGCTGCGGCGAGCGGTATCAGCTCACTCAAAGGCGGTAATACGG
TTATCCACAGAATCAGGGGATAACGCAGGAAAGAACATGTGAGCAAAAGGCCAGCAAAAGGCCAGGAACC
GTAAAAAGGCCGCGTTGCTGGCGTTTTTCCATAGGCTCCGCCCCCCTGACGAGCATCACAAAAATCGACG
CTCAAGTCAGAGGTGGCGAAACCCGACAGGACTATAAAGATACCAGGCGTTTCCCCCTGGAAGCTCCCTC
GTGCGCTCTCCTGTTCCGACCCTGCCGCTTACCGGATACCTGTCCGCCTTTCTCCCTTCGGGAAGCGTGG
CGCTTTCTCATAGCTCACGCTGTAGGTATCTCAGTTCGGTGTAGGTCGTTCGCTCCAAGCTGGGCTGTGT
GCACGAACCCCCCGTTCAGCCCGACCGCTGCGCCTTATCCGGTAACTATCGTCTTGAGTCCAACCCGGTA
AGACACGACTTATCGCCACTGGCAGCAGCCACTGGTAACAGGATTAGCAGAGCGAGGTATGTAGGCGGTG
CTACAGAGTTCTTGAAGTGGTGGCCTAACTACGGCTACACTAGAAGAACAGTATTTGGTATCTGCGCTCT
GCTGAAGCCAGTTACCTTCGGAAAAAGAGTTGGTAGCTCTTGATCCGGCAAACAAACCACCGCTGGTAGC
GGTGGTTTTTTTGTTTGCAAGCAGCAGATTACGCGCAGAAAAAAAGGATCTCAAGAAGATCCTTTGATCT
TTTCTACGGGGTCTGACGCTCAGTGGAACGAAAACTCACGTTAAGGGATTTTGGTCATGAGATTATCAAA
AAGGATCTTCACCTAGATCCTTTTAAATTAAAAATGAAGTTTTAAATCAATCTAAAGTATATATGAGTAA
ACTTGGTCTGACAGTTACCAATGCTTAATCAGTGAGGCACCTATCTCAGCGATCTGTCTATTTCGTTCAT
CCATAGTTGCCTGACTCCCCGTCGTGTAGATAACTACGATACGGGAGGGCTTACCATCTGGCCCCAGTGC
TGCAATGATACCGCGAGACCCACGCTCACCGGCTCCAGATTTATCAGCAATAAACCAGCCAGCCGGAAGG
GCCGAGCGCAGAAGTGGTCCTGCAACTTTATCCGCCTCCATCCAGTCTATTAATTGTTGCCGGGAAGCTA
GAGTAAGTAGTTCGCCAGTTAATAGTTTGCGCAACGTTGTTGCCATTGCTACAGGCATCGTGGTGTCACG
CTCGTCGTTTGGTATGGCTTCATTCAGCTCCGGTTCCCAACGATCAAGGCGAGTTACATGATCCCCCATG
TTGTGCAAAAAAGCGGTTAGCTCCTTCGGTCCTCCGATCGTTGTCAGAAGTAAGTTGGCCGCAGTGTTAT
CACTCATGGTTATGGCAGCACTGCATAATTCTCTTACTGTCATGCCATCCGTAAGATGCTTTTCTGTGAC
TGGTGAGTACTCAACCAAGTCATTCTGAGAATAGTGTATGCGGCGACCGAGTTGCTCTTGCCCGGCGTCA
ATACGGGATAATACCGCGCCACATAGCAGAACTTTAAAAGTGCTCATCATTGGAAAACGTTCTTCGGGGC
GAAAACTCTCAAGGATCTTACCGCTGTTGAGATCCAGTTCGATGTAACCCACTCGTGCACCCAACTGATC
TTCAGCATCTTTTACTTTCACCAGCGTTTCTGGGTGAGCAAAAACAGGAAGGCAAAATGCCGCAAAAAAG
GGAATAAGGGCGACACGGAAATGTTGAATACTCATACTCTTCCTTTTTCAATATTATTGAAGCATTTATC
AGGGTTATTGTCTCATGAGCGGATACATATTTGAATGTATTTAGAAAAATAAACAAATAGGGGTTCCGCG
CACATTTCCCCGAAAAGTGCCACCTGACGTCTAAGAAACCATTATTATCATGACATTAACCTATAAAAAT
AGGCGTATCACGAGGCCCTTTCGTCTCGCGCGTTTCGGTGATGACGGTGAAAACCTCTGACACATGCAGC
TCCCGGAGACGGTCACAGCTTGTCTGTAAGCGGATGCCGGGAGCAGACAAGCCCGTCAGGGCGCGTCAGC
GGGTGTTGGCGGGTGTCGGGGCTGGCTTAACTATGCGGCATCAGAGCAGATTGTACTGAGAGTGCACCAT
ATGCGGTGTGAAATACCGCACAGATGCGTAAGGAGAAAATACCGCATCAGGCGCCATTCGCCATTCAGGC
TGCGCAACTGTTGGGAAGGGCGATCGGTGCGGGCCTCTTCGCTATTACGCCAGCTGGCGAAAGGGGGATG
TGCTGCAAGGCGATTAAGTTGGGTAACGCCAGGGTTTTCCCAGTCACGACGTTGTAAAACGACGGCGCAA
GGAATGGTGCATGCAAGGAGATGGCGCCCAACAGTCCCCCGGCCACGGGGCCTGCCACCATACCCACGCC
GAAACAAGCGCTCATGAGCCCGAAGTGGCGAGCCCGATCTTCCCCATCGGTGATGTCGGCGATATAGGCG
CCAGCAACCGCACCTGTGGCGCCGGTGATGCCGGCCACGATGCGTCCGGCGTAGAGGCGATTAGTCCAAT
TTGTTAAAGACAGGATATCAGTGGTCCAGGCTCTAGTTTTGACTCAACAATATCACCAGCTGAAGCCTAT
AGAGTACGAGCCATAGATAAAATAAAAGATTTTATTTAGTCTCCAGAAAAAGGGGGGAATGAAAGACCCC
ACCTGTAGGTTTGGCAAGCTAGCTTAAGTAACGCCATTTTGCAAGGCATGGAAAATACATAACTGAGAAT
AGAGAAGTTCAGATCAAGGTTAGGAACAGAGAGACAGCAGAATATGGGCCAAACAGGATATCTGTGGTAA
GCAGTTCCTGCCCCGGCTCAGGGCCAAGAACAGATGGTCCCCAGATGCGGTCCCGCCCTCAGCAGTTTCT
AGAGAACCATCAGATGTTTCCAGGGTGCCCCAAGGACCTGAAATGACCCTGTGCCTTATTTGAACTAACC
AATCAGTTCGCTTCTCGCTTCTGTTCGCGCGCTTCTGCTCCCCGAGCTCAATAAAAGAGCCCACAACCCC
TCACTCGGCGCGCCAGTCCTCCGATAGACTGCGTCGCCCGGGTACCCGTATTCCCAATAAAGCCTCTTGC
TGTTTGCATCCGAATCGTGGACTCGCTGATCCTTGGGAGGGTCTCCTCAGATTGATTGACTGCCCACCTC
GGGGGTCTTTCATTTGGAGGTTCCACCGAGATTTGGAGACCCCTGCCCAGGGACCACCGACCCCCCCGCC
GGGAGGTAAGCTGGCCAGCGGTCGTTTCGTGTCTGTCTCTGTCTTTGTGCGTGTTTGTGCCGGCATCTAA
TGTTTGCGCCTGCGTCTGTACTAGTTAGCTAACTAGCTCTGTATCTGGCGGACCCGTGGTGGAACTGACG
AGTTCTGAACACCCGGCCGCAACCCTGGGAGACGTCCCAGGGACTTTGGGGGCCGTTTTTGTGGCCCGAC
CTGAGGAAGGGAGTCGATGTGGAATCCGACCCCGTCAGGATATGTGGTTCTGGTAGGAGACGAGAACCTA
AAACAGTTCCCGCCTCCGTCTGAATTTTTGCTTTCGGTTTGGAACCGAAGCCGCGCGTCTTGTCTGCTGC
AGCGCTGCAGCATCGTTCTGTGTTGTCTCTGTCTGACTGTGTTTCTGTATTTGTCTGAAAATTAG
Features (pLannotate 1.2.2; 23 found; start..end, strand, type, name):
      1..417     +  CDS            gag (truncated): truncated Moloney murine leukemia virus (MMLV) gag gene lacking the start codon
    442..462     +  CDS            FLAG (fragment): FLAG® epitope tag, followed by an enterokinase cleavage site
    475..501     +  CDS            3xHA (fragment): three tandem HA epitope tags
    518..535     +  protein_bind   attB1 (fragment): mutant version of attB; core recombination site for the Gateway® BP reaction BP Clonase™
    541..1104    +  CDS            JOSD2: JOS2_HUMAN - Experimental evidence at protein level: Swiss-Prot protein existence level 1. Cleaves 'Lys-63'-linked poly-ubiquitin chains, and with lesser efficiency 'Lys-48'-linked poly-ubiquitin chains (in vitro). May act as a deubiquitinating enzyme. From Homo sapiens (Human).
   1109..1133    -  protein_bind   attB2: mutant version of attB; recombination site for the Gateway® BP reaction BP Clonase™
   1251..1713    +  misc_feature   IRES: internal ribosome entry site (IRES) of the encephalomyocarditis virus (EMCV)
   1727..2326    +  CDS            PuroR: puromycin N-acetyltransferase; pac from Streptomyces alboniger; confers resistance to puromycin
   2402..2916    +  LTR            3' LTR: 3' long terminal repeat from murine embryonic stem cell virus
   3078..3094    -  protein_bind   lac operator: The lac repressor binds to the lac operator to inhibit transcription in E. coli. This inhibition can be relieved by adding lactose or isopropyl-β-D-thiogalactopyranoside (IPTG). lac repressor encoded by lacI
   3102..3132    -  promoter       lac promoter: promoter for the E. coli lac operon
   3147..3168    -  protein_bind   CAP binding site: CAP binding activates transcription in the presence of cAMP. E. coli catabolite activator protein
   3181..3273    -  CDS            lacI (fragment): lac repressor; lacI; The lac repressor binds to the lac operator to inhibit transcription in E. coli. This inhibition can be relieved by adding lactose or isopropyl-β-D-thiogalactopyranoside (IPTG).
   3456..4044    -  rep_origin     ori: high-copy-number ColE1/pMB1/pBR322/pUC origin of replication
   4215..5075    -  CDS            AmpR: β-lactamase; bla; confers resistance to ampicillin, carbenicillin, and related antibiotics
   5076..5180    -  promoter       AmpR promoter: bla
   5275..5310    +  CDS            rop (fragment): Rop protein, which maintains plasmids at low copy number; rop
   5412..5511    +  misc_feature   bom (fragment): basis of mobility region from pBR322
   5517..5666    -  CDS            lacZα (fragment): LacZα fragment of β-galactosidase; lacZ fragment
   5666..5867    -  CDS            TcR (fragment): tetracycline efflux protein; tet; confers resistance to tetracycline
   5868..5966    +  CDS            env (fragment): murine leukemia virus gPr80 envelope polyprotein precursor; env; proteolytically cleaved into gp70SU and p15TM subunits
   6008..6524    +  LTR            5' LTR: 5' long terminal repeat from murine embryonic stem cell virus
   6588..6929    +  misc_feature   MESV Ψ: packaging signal of murine embryonic stem cell virus
