[The description below was written by a language model from this plasmid's Addgene catalogue record and pLannotate feature annotations shown in this document.]
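Description:
Flag-HA-JOSD2 is a gammaretroviral mammalian expression plasmid built by Gateway LR recombination of the human JOSD2 open reading frame (Josephin domain containing 2, unmutated) into the destination vector pDEST_LTR_N_FLAG_HA_IRES_puro. In E. coli it is maintained through a high-copy ColE1/pUC-type origin and selected with ampicillin via the β-lactamase gene. The annotated lac, rop, bom, lacZα, tetracycline-resistance and env pieces are only fragments, apparently remnants of earlier cloning vectors rather than functional parts.

The viral portion of the approximately 7 kb sequence consists of murine embryonic stem cell virus 5' and 3' LTRs, the MESV Ψ packaging signal and a truncated MMLV gag segment lacking its start codon, which extends the packaging region. No separate internal promoter is annotated, so expression appears to be driven from the 5' LTR, as the backbone name suggests. Downstream of gag lie FLAG and HA epitope sequences, an attB1 site, the JOSD2 coding sequence and attB2, giving a protein tagged at its N terminus with FLAG and HA. An EMCV IRES followed by puromycin N-acetyltransferase places the selection marker on the same transcript, so puromycin-resistant cells should also express the tagged protein.

Because the plasmid lacks functional gag, pol and env genes, these must be supplied in trans by a packaging system to produce virus for transducing target cells and deriving stable lines. JOSD2 is a deubiquitinating enzyme reported to cleave Lys-63- and, less efficiently, Lys-48-linked polyubiquitin chains in vitro. The construct comes from a study mapping interaction partners of human deubiquitinating enzymes, where the dual tag suits affinity purification of associated proteins.
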