Addgene plasmid #22548: Flag-HA-JOSD2
Depositing lab: Wade Harper. Depositing organization: Harvard Medical School. Publication: Defining the human deubiquitinating enzyme interaction landscape. Sowa ME, Bennett EJ, Gygi SP, Harper JW. Cell. 2009 Jul 23. 138(2):389-403. 10.1016/j.cell.2009.04.042 PubMed 19615732.
Backbone
  Vector backbone: pDEST_LTR_N_FLAG_HA_IRES_puro
  Backbone manufacturer: Harper_Lab
  Backbone size w/o insert (bp): 6521
  Vector type: Mammalian Expression, Retroviral
  Selectable markers: Puromycin
Growth in bacteria
  Bacterial resistance: Ampicillin, 100 μg/mL
  Growth temperature: 37°C
  Growth strain: DH5alpha
  Copy number: High Copy
Gene/Insert
  Gene/Insert name: JOSD2 (alt names: Josephin domain containing 2; FLJ29018, SBBI54)
  Species: H. sapiens (human)
  Mutation: None
  GenBank ID: NM_138334
  Entrez Gene: JOSD2 (a.k.a. SBBI54, FLJ29018)
  Tag / fusion protein: HA (N terminal on backbone); FLAG (N terminal on backbone)
  Cloning method: Gateway Cloning; 5′ cloning site GATEWAY_LR (unknown if destroyed); 3′ cloning site GATEWAY_LR (unknown if destroyed)
  Sequencing primers: 5′ CAGCCCTCACTCCTTCTCTAGG; 3′ CAAGCGGCTTCGGCCAGTAAC
Terms and licenses: Academic/Nonprofit Terms; Industry Terms: Not Available to Industry
How to cite: Flag-HA-JOSD2 was a gift from Wade Harper (Addgene plasmid # 22548 ; http://n2t.net/addgene:22548 ; RRID:Addgene_22548)
